Addgene plasmid #198345: pGADT7-AP-2 σ2
Purpose: Expression of GAL4 transcriptional activation domain (AD)-AP-2 σ2 fusion protein in yeast (yeast two-hybrid assays)
Depositing lab: Juan Bonifacino. Depositing organization: National Institute of Child Health and Human Development (NICHD). Publication: The adaptor protein chaperone AAGAB stabilizes AP-4 complex subunits. Mattera R, De Pace R, Bonifacino JS. Mol Biol Cell. 2022 Oct 1;33(12):ar109. doi: 10.1091/mbc.E22-05-0177. Epub 2022 Aug 17. PubMed 35976721.
Backbone
  Vector backbone: pGADT7
  Backbone size w/o insert (bp): 7987
  Total vector size (bp): 8382
  Vector type: Yeast Expression
  Selectable markers: LEU2
Growth in bacteria
  Bacterial resistance: Ampicillin, 100 μg/mL
  Growth temperature: 37°C
  Growth strain: DH5alpha
  Copy number: Unknown
Gene/Insert
  Gene/Insert name: AP-2 σ2
  Species: R. norvegicus (rat)
  Insert size (bp): 428
  Mutation: R42G substitution, and silent substitutions in codons 3, 4, 5, 138 and 140
  Promoter: ADH1
  Tag / fusion protein: GAL4 transcriptional activation domain (AD) fragment (N terminal on backbone); HA tag (N terminal on backbone)
  Cloning method: Restriction Enzyme; 5′ cloning site EcoRI (not destroyed); 3′ cloning site XhoI (not destroyed)
  Sequencing primers: 5′ GAL4 transcriptional activation domain forward; 3′ GAL4 transcriptional activation domain reverse
Terms and licenses: Academic/Nonprofit Terms; Industry Terms: Not Available to Industry
How to cite: pGADT7-AP-2 σ2 was a gift from Juan Bonifacino (Addgene plasmid # 198345 ; http://n2t.net/addgene:198345 ; RRID:Addgene_198345)
