[The description below was written by a language model from this plasmid's Addgene catalogue record and pLannotate feature annotations shown in this document.]
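Description:
pGADT7-AP-2 σ2 is a yeast two-hybrid "prey" plasmid built on the pGADT7 backbone, an E. coli–yeast shuttle vector of about 8.4 kb. In bacteria it replicates from a high-copy ColE1/pUC-type origin and is selected with ampicillin through the β-lactamase gene. In Saccharomyces cerevisiae it is maintained episomally by the 2μ origin and selected by leucine prototrophy through the LEU2 marker under its own promoter. The annotation also picks up backbone remnants, including lac promoter/operator elements, short lacI, rop and bom fragments, and two closely spaced loxP sites; the record assigns these no role in this construct.

The expression cassette is driven by the constitutive yeast ADH1 promoter and closed by the ADH1 terminator. It encodes, in order, an SV40 large T antigen nuclear localization signal, the GAL4 transcriptional activation domain, an HA epitope tag, and the σ2 small subunit of the AP-2 clathrin adaptor complex (AP2S1), which was cloned between EcoRI and XhoI sites that are both retained. The insert is catalogued as rat. The automated annotation matches it to the human AP2S1 protein, presumably reflecting high conservation of this subunit. It carries an R42G substitution along with silent changes in codons 3, 4, 5, 138 and 140. A T7 promoter sits between the activation domain and the HA tag, an arrangement that generally permits in vitro transcription and translation of the HA-tagged insert alone.

The plasmid is intended for testing AP-2 σ2 interactions against GAL4 DNA-binding-domain "bait" fusions, where an interaction reconstitutes GAL4 activity and switches on reporter genes. It was deposited with a study of how the chaperone AAGAB stabilizes adaptor protein complex subunits.
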