Features (pLannotate 1.2.2; 25 found; start..end, strand, type, name):
     53..391     +  CDS            YO085_YEAST: Protein predicted: Swiss-Prot protein existence level 4. From Saccharomyces cerevisiae (strain ATCC 204508 / S288c) (Baker's yeast).
    756..1460    +  promoter       ADH1 promoter: S. cerevisiae ADH1; promoter for alcohol dehydrogenase 1
   1506..1525    +  CDS            SV40 NLS (fragment): nuclear localization signal of SV40 (simian virus 40) large T antigen
   1542..1883    +  CDS            GAL4 activation domain: activation domain of the GAL4 transcriptional activator; Saccharomyces cerevisiae GAL4 (truncated)
   1889..1907    +  promoter       T7 promoter: promoter for bacteriophage T7 RNA polymerase
   1926..1952    +  CDS            HA: HA (human influenza hemagglutinin) epitope tag
   1980..2405    +  CDS            AP2S1: AP2S1_HUMAN - Also known as AP17, CLAPS2. Experimental evidence at protein level: Swiss-Prot protein existence level 1. Component of the adaptor protein complex 2 (AP-2). Adaptor protein complexes function in protein Transport via Transport vesicles in different membrane traffic pathways. Adaptor protein complexes are vesicle coat components and appear to be involved in cargo selection and vesicle formation. AP-2 is involved in clathrin-dependent endocytosis in which cargo proteins are incorporated into vesicles surrounded by clathrin (clathrin-coated vesicles, CCVs) which are destined for fus
   2657..2791    +  CDS            ADH1 (fragment): ADH1_YEAST - Also known as ADC1. Experimental evidence at protein level: Swiss-Prot protein existence level 1. This isozyme preferentially catalyzes the conversion of primary unbranched alcohols to their corresponding aldehydes. Also shows activity toward secondary alcohols. From Saccharomyces cerevisiae (strain ATCC 204508 / S288c) (Baker's yeast).
   2795..2982    +  terminator     ADH1 terminator: S. cerevisiae ADH1; transcription terminator for the S. cerevisiae alcohol dehydrogenase 1 (ADH1) gene
   3099..4193    -  CDS            LEU2: 3-isopropylmalate dehydrogenase, required for leucine biosynthesis; S. cerevisiae LEU2; yeast auxotrophic marker
   4194..4599    -  promoter       LEU2 promoter: S. cerevisiae LEU2
   4665..4681    -  protein_bind   lac operator: The lac repressor binds to the lac operator to inhibit transcription in E. coli. This inhibition can be relieved by adding lactose or isopropyl-β-D-thiogalactopyranoside (IPTG). lac repressor encoded by lacI
   4689..4719    -  promoter       lac promoter: promoter for the E. coli lac operon
   4734..4755    -  protein_bind   CAP binding site: CAP binding activates transcription in the presence of cAMP. E. coli catabolite activator protein
   4768..4809    -  CDS            lacI (fragment): lac repressor; lacI; The lac repressor binds to the lac operator to inhibit transcription in E. coli. This inhibition can be relieved by adding lactose or isopropyl-β-D-thiogalactopyranoside (IPTG).
   4810..4843    -  protein_bind   loxP: Cre-mediated recombination occurs in the 8-bp core sequence (GCATACAT). Cre recombinase
   4921..4954    -  protein_bind   loxP: Cre-mediated recombination occurs in the 8-bp core sequence (GCATACAT). Cre recombinase
   4955..5011    -  CDS            lacI (fragment): lac repressor; lacI; The lac repressor binds to the lac operator to inhibit transcription in E. coli. This inhibition can be relieved by adding lactose or isopropyl-β-D-thiogalactopyranoside (IPTG).
   5194..5782    -  rep_origin     ori: high-copy-number ColE1/pMB1/pBR322/pUC origin of replication
   5953..6813    -  CDS            AmpR: β-lactamase; bla; confers resistance to ampicillin, carbenicillin, and related antibiotics
   6814..6918    -  promoter       AmpR promoter: bla
   7013..7048    +  CDS            rop (fragment): Rop protein, which maintains plasmids at low copy number; rop
   7150..7199    +  misc_feature   bom (fragment): basis of mobility region from pBR322
   7200..8364    +  rep_origin     2μ ori: yeast 2μ plasmid origin of replication
   8365..3       -  misc_feature   MCS (fragment) (across the origin): pUC18/19 multiple cloning site
>Addgene plasmid #198345 | pGADT7-AP-2 σ2 | addgene full sequence | sequence record 387832 | Addgene NGS Result
CGAGATCCGGGATCGAAGAAATGATGGTAAATGAAATAGGAAATCAAGGAGCATGAAGGCAAAAGACAAA
TATAAGGGTCGAACGAAAAATAAAGTGAAAAGTGTTGATATGATGTATTTGGCTTTGCGGCGCCGAAAAA
ACGAGTTTACGCAATTGCACAATCATGCTGACTCTGTGGCGGACCCGCGCTCTTGCCGGCCCGGCGATAA
CGCTGGGCGTGAGGCTGTGCCCGGCGGAGTTTTTTGCGCCTGCATTTTCCAAGGTTTACCCTGCGCTAAG
GGGCGAGATTGGAGAAGCAATAAGAATGCCGGTTGGGGTTGCGATGATGACGACCACGACAACTGGTGTC
ATTATTTAAGTTGCCGAAAGAACCTGAGTGCATTTGCAACATGAGTATACTAGAAGAATGAGCCAAGACT
TGCGAGACGCGAGTTTGCCGGTGGTGCGAACAATAGAGCGACCATGACCTTGAAGGTGAGACGCGCATAA
CCGCTAGAGTACTTTGAAGAGGAAACAGCAATAGGGTTGCTACCAGTATAAATAGACAGGTACATACAAC
ACTGGAAATGGTTGTCTGTTTGAGTACGCTTTCAATTCATTTGGGTGTGCACTTTATTATGTTACAATAT
GGAAGGGAACTTTACACTTCTCCTATGCACATATATTAATTAAAGTCCAATGCTAGTAGAGAAGGGGGGT
AACACCCCTCCGCGCTCTTTTCCGATTTTTTTCTAAACCGTGGAATATTTCGGATATCCTTTTGTTGTTT
CCGGGTGTACAATATGGACTTCCTCTTTTCTGGCAACCAAACCCATACATCGGGATTCCTATAATACCTT
CGTTGGTCTCCCTAACATGTAGGTGGCGGAGGGGAGATATACAATAGAACAGATACCAGACAAGACATAA
TGGGCTAAACAAGACTACACCAATTACACTGCCTCATTGATGGTGGTACATAACGAACTAATACTGTAGC
CCTAGACTTGATAGCCATCATCATATCGAAGTTTCACTACCCTTTTTCCATTTGCCATCTATTGAAGTAA
TAATAGGCGCATGCAACTTCTTTTCTTTTTTTTTCTTTTCTCTCTCCCCCGTTGTTGTCTCACCATATCC
GCAATGACAAAAAAATGATGGAAGACACTAAAGGAAAAAATTAACGACAAAGACAGCACCAACAGATGTC
GTTGTTCCAGAGCTGATGAGGGGTATCTCGAAGCACACGAAACTTTTTCCTTCCTTCATTCACGCACACT
ACTCTCTAATGAGCAACGGTATACGGCCTTCCTTCCAGTTACTTGAATTTGAAATAAAAAAAAGTTTGCT
GTCTTGCTATCAAGTATAAATAGACCTGCAATTATTAATCTTTTGTTTCCTCGTCATTGTTCTCGTTCCC
TTTCTTCCTTGTTTCTTTTTCTGCACAATATTTCAAGCTATACCAAGCATACAATCAACTCCAAGCTTTG
CAAAGATGGATAAAGCGGAATTAATTCCCGAGCCTCCAAAAAAGAAGAGAAAGGTCGAATTGGGTACCGC
CGCCAATTTTAATCAAAGTGGGAATATTGCTGATAGCTCATTGTCCTTCACTTTCACTAACAGTAGCAAC
GGTCCGAACCTCATAACAACTCAAACAAATTCTCAAGCGCTTTCACAACCAATTGCCTCCTCTAACGTTC
ATGATAACTTCATGAATAATGAAATCACGGCTAGTAAAATTGATGATGGTAATAATTCAAAACCACTGTC
ACCTGGTTGGACGGACCAAACTGCGTATAACGCGTTTGGAATCACTACAGGGATGTTTAATACCACTACA
ATGGATGATGTATATAACTATCTATTCGATGATGAAGATACCCCACCAAACCCAAAAAAAGAGATCTTTA
ATACGACTCACTATAGGGCGAGCGCCGCCATGGAGTACCCATACGACGTACCAGATTACGCTCATATGGC
CATGGAGGCCAGTGAATTCATGATCCGCTTTATCCTCATCCAGAACCGGGCAGGCAAGACACGCCTGGCC
AAGTGGTATATGCAGTTCGATGATGACGAGAAGCAGAAGTTGATCGAGGAAGTGCACGCCGTGGTCACCG
TCGGGGATGCCAAGCACACCAACTTTGTGGAGTTCCGGAACTTCAAGATCATCTACCGGCGCTACGCTGG
CCTCTACTTCTGCATCTGCGTTGACGTCAACGACAACAATCTGGCCTATCTTGAGGCCATCCACAACTTC
GTAGAAGTGTTAAATGAATACTTCCACAATGTCTGTGAACTGGACCTGGTGTTCAACTTCTACAAGGTTT
ACACGGTGGTAGATGAGATGTTCCTGGCAGGAGAGATCCGAGAGACGAGCCAGACGAAGGTGCTGAAGCA
GCTGCTGATGCTACAGTCCCTGGAGTGACTCGAGCTGCAGATGAATCGTAGATACTGAAAAACCCCGCAA
GTTCACTTCAACTGTGCATCGTGCACCATCTCAATTTCTTTCATTTATACATCGTTTTGCCTTCTTTTAT
GTAACTATACTCCTCTAAGTTTCAATCTTGGCCATGTAACCTCTGATCTATAGAATTTTTTAAATGACTA
GAATTAATGCCCATCTTTTTTTTGGACCTAAATTCTTCATGAAAATATATTACGAGGGCTTATTCAGAAG
CTTTGGACTTCTTCGCCAGAGGTTTGGTCAAGTCTCCAATCAAGGTTGTCGGCTTGTCTACCTTGCCAGA
AATTTACGAAAAGATGGAAAAGGGTCAAATCGTTGGTAGATACGTTGTTGACACTTCTAAATAAGCGAAT
TTCTTATGATTTATGATTTTTATTATTAAATAAGTTATAAAAAAAATAAGTGTATACAAATTTTAAAGTG
ACTCTTAGGTTTTAAAACGAAAATTCTTATTCTTGAGTAACTCTTTCCTGTAGGTCAGGTTGCTTTCTCA
GGTATAGCATGAGGTCGCTCTTATTGACCACACCTCTACCGGCCGGTCGAAATTCCCCTACCCTATGAAC
ATATTCCATTTTGTAATTTCGTGTCGTTTCTATTATGAATTTCATTTATAAAGTTTATGTACAAATATCA
TAAAAAAAGAGAATCTTTTTAAGCAAGGATTTTCTTAACTTCTTCGGCGACAGCATCACCGACTTCGGTG
GTACTGTTGGAACCACCTAAATCACCAGTTCTGATACCTGCATCCAAAACCTTTTTAACTGCATCTTCAA
TGGCCTTACCTTCTTCAGGCAAGTTCAATGACAATTTCAACATCATTGCAGCAGACAAGATAGTGGCGAT
AGGGTTGACCTTATTCTTTGGCAAATCTGGAGCAGAACCGTGGCATGGTTCGTACAAACCAAATGCGGTG
TTCTTGTCTGGCAAAGAGGCCAAGGACGCAGATGGCAACAAACCCAAGGAACCTGGGATAACGGAGGCTT
CATCGGAGATGATATCACCAAACATGTTGCTGGTGATTATAATACCATTTAGGTGGGTTGGGTTCTTAAC
TAGGATCATGGCGGCAGAATCAATCAATTGATGTTGAACCTTCAATGTAGGAAATTCGTTCTTGATGGTT
TCCTCCACAGTTTTTCTCCATAATCTTGAAGAGGCCAAAACATTAGCTTTATCCAAGGACCAAATAGGCA
ATGGTGGCTCATGTTGTAGGGCCATGAAAGCGGCCATTCTTGTGATTCTTTGCACTTCTGGAACGGTGTA
TTGTTCACTATCCCAAGCGACACCATCACCATCGTCTTCCTTTCTCTTACCAAAGTAAATACCTCCCACT
AATTCTCTGACAACAACGAAGTCAGTACCTTTAGCAAATTGTGGCTTGATTGGAGATAAGTCTAAAAGAG
AGTCGGATGCAAAGTTACATGGTCTTAAGTTGGCGTACAATTGAAGTTCTTTACGGATTTTTAGTAAACC
TTGTTCAGGTCTAACACTACCTGTACCCCATTTAGGACCACCCACAGCACCTAACAAAACGGCATCAGCC
TTCTTGGAGGCTTCCAGCGCCTCATCTGGAAGTGGGACACCTGTAGCTTCGATAGCAGCACCACCAATTA
AATGATTTTCGAAATCGAACTTGACATTGGAACGAACATCAGAAATAGCTTTAAGAACCTTAATGGCTTC
GGCTGTGATTTCTTGACCAACGTGGTCACCTGGCAAAACGACGATCTTCTTAGGGGCAGACATTAGAATG
GTATATCCTTGAAATATATATATATATTGCTGAAATGTAAAAGGTAAGAAAAGTTAGAAAGTAAGACGAT
TGCTAACCACCTATTGGAAAAAACAATAGGTCCTTAAATAATATTGTCAACTTCAAGTATTGTGATGCAA
GCATTTAGTCATGAACGCTTCTCTATTCTATATGAAAAGCCGGTTCCGGCGCTCTCACCTTTCCTTTTTC
TCCCAATTTTTCAGTTGAAAAAGGTATATGCGTCAGGCGACCTCTGAAATTAACAAAAAATTTCCAGTCA
TCGAATTTGATTCTGTGCGATAGCGCCCCTGTGTGTTCTCGTTATGTTGAGGAAAAAAATAATGGTTGCT
AAGAGATTCGAACTCTTGCATCTTACGATACCTGAGTATTCCCACAGTTGGGGGATCTCGACTCTAGCTA
GAGGATCAATTCGTAATCATGTCATAGCTGTTTCCTGTGTGAAATTGTTATCCGCTCACAATTCCACACA
ACATACGAGCCGGAAGCATAAAGTGTAAAGCCTGGGGTGCCTAATGAGTGAGCTAACTCACATTAATTGC
GTTGCGCTCACTGCCCGCTTTCCAGTCGGGAAACCTGTCGTGCCAGCTGATAACTTCGTATAATGTATGC
TATACGAAGTTATTAGGTCTGAAGAGGAGTTTACGTCCAGCCAAGCTAGCTTGGCTGCAGGTCGAGCGGC
CGCGATCCGGAACCCTTAATATAACTTCGTATAATGTATGCTATACGAAGTTATCAGCTGCATTAATGAA
TCGGCCAACGCGCGGGGAGAGGCGGTTTGCGTATTGGGCGCTCTTCCGCTTCCTCGCTCACTGACTCGCT
GCGCTCGGTCGTTCGGCTGCGGCGAGCGGTATCAGCTCACTCAAAGGCGGTAATACGGTTATCCACAGAA
TCAGGGGATAACGCAGGAAAGAACATGTGAGCAAAAGGCCAGCAAAAGGCCAGGAACCGTAAAAAGGCCG
CGTTGCTGGCGTTTTTCCATAGGCTCCGCCCCCCTGACGAGCATCACAAAAATCGACGCTCAAGTCAGAG
GTGGCGAAACCCGACAGGACTATAAAGATACCAGGCGTTTCCCCCTGGAAGCTCCCTCGTGCGCTCTCCT
GTTCCGACCCTGCCGCTTACCGGATACCTGTCCGCCTTTCTCCCTTCGGGAAGCGTGGCGCTTTCTCATA
GCTCACGCTGTAGGTATCTCAGTTCGGTGTAGGTCGTTCGCTCCAAGCTGGGCTGTGTGCACGAACCCCC
CGTTCAGCCCGACCGCTGCGCCTTATCCGGTAACTATCGTCTTGAGTCCAACCCGGTAAGACACGACTTA
TCGCCACTGGCAGCAGCCACTGGTAACAGGATTAGCAGAGCGAGGTATGTAGGCGGTGCTACAGAGTTCT
TGAAGTGGTGGCCTAACTACGGCTACACTAGAAGAACAGTATTTGGTATCTGCGCTCTGCTGAAGCCAGT
TACCTTCGGAAAAAGAGTTGGTAGCTCTTGATCCGGCAAACAAACCACCGCTGGTAGCGGTGGTTTTTTT
GTTTGCAAGCAGCAGATTACGCGCAGAAAAAAAGGATCTCAAGAAGATCCTTTGATCTTTTCTACGGGGT
CTGACGCTCAGTGGAACGAAAACTCACGTTAAGGGATTTTGGTCATGAGATTATCAAAAAGGATCTTCAC
CTAGATCCTTTTAAATTAAAAATGAAGTTTTAAATCAATCTAAAGTATATATGAGTAAACTTGGTCTGAC
AGTTACCAATGCTTAATCAGTGAGGCACCTATCTCAGCGATCTGTCTATTTCGTTCATCCATAGTTGCCT
GACTCCCCGTCGTGTAGATAACTACGATACGGGAGGGCTTACCATCTGGCCCCAGTGCTGCAATGATACC
GCGAGACCCACGCTCACCGGCTCCAGATTTATCAGCAATAAACCAGCCAGCCGGAAGGGCCGAGCGCAGA
AGTGGTCCTGCAACTTTATCCGCCTCCATCCAGTCTATTAATTGTTGCCGGGAAGCTAGAGTAAGTAGTT
CGCCAGTTAATAGTTTGCGCAACGTTGTTGCCATTGCTACAGGCATCGTGGTGTCACGCTCGTCGTTTGG
TATGGCTTCATTCAGCTCCGGTTCCCAACGATCAAGGCGAGTTACATGATCCCCCATGTTGTGCAAAAAA
GCGGTTAGCTCCTTCGGTCCTCCGATCGTTGTCAGAAGTAAGTTGGCCGCAGTGTTATCACTCATGGTTA
TGGCAGCACTGCATAATTCTCTTACTGTCATGCCATCCGTAAGATGCTTTTCTGTGACTGGTGAGTACTC
AACCAAGTCATTCTGAGAATAGTGTATGCGGCGACCGAGTTGCTCTTGCCCGGCGTCAATACGGGATAAT
ACCGCGCCACATAGCAGAACTTTAAAAGTGCTCATCATTGGAAAACGTTCTTCGGGGCGAAAACTCTCAA
GGATCTTACCGCTGTTGAGATCCAGTTCGATGTAACCCACTCGTGCACCCAACTGATCTTCAGCATCTTT
TACTTTCACCAGCGTTTCTGGGTGAGCAAAAACAGGAAGGCAAAATGCCGCAAAAAAGGGAATAAGGGCG
ACACGGAAATGTTGAATACTCATACTCTTCCTTTTTCAATATTATTGAAGCATTTATCAGGGTTATTGTC
TCATGAGCGGATACATATTTGAATGTATTTAGAAAAATAAACAAATAGGGGTTCCGCGCACATTTCCCCG
AAAAGTGCCACCTGACGTCTAAGAAACCATTATTATCATGACATTAACCTATAAAAATAGGCGTATCACG
AGGCCCTTTCGTCTCGCGCGTTTCGGTGATGACGGTGAAAACCTCTGACACATGCAGCTCCCGGAGACGG
TCACAGCTTGTCTGTAAGCGGATGCCGGGAGCAGACAAGCCCGTCAGGGCGCGTCAGCGGGTGTTGGCGG
GTGTCGGGGCTGGCTTAACTATGCGGCATCAGAGCAGATTGTACTGAGAGTGCACCATAACGCATTTAAG
CATAAACACGCACTATGCCGTTCTTCTCATGTATATATATATACAGGCAACACGCAGATATAGGTGCGAC
GTGAACAGTGAGCTGTATGTGCGCAGCTCGCGTTGCATTTTCGGAAGCGCTCGTTTTCGGAAACGCTTTG
AAGTTCCTATTCCGAAGTTCCTATTCTCTAGCTAGAAAGTATAGGAACTTCAGAGCGCTTTTGAAAACCA
AAAGCGCTCTGAAGACGCACTTTCAAAAAACCAAAAACGCACCGGACTGTAACGAGCTACTAAAATATTG
CGAATACCGCTTCCACAAACATTGCTCAAAAGTATCTCTTTGCTATATATCTCTGTGCTATATCCCTATA
TAACCTACCCATCCACCTTTCGCTCCTTGAACTTGCATCTAAACTCGACCTCTACATTTTTTATGTTTAT
CTCTAGTATTACTCTTTAGACAAAAAAATTGTAGTAAGAACTATTCATAGAGTGAATCGAAAACAATACG
AAAATGTAAACATTTCCTATACGTAGTATATAGAGACAAAATAGAAGAAACCGTTCATAATTTTCTGACC
AATGAAGAATCATCAACGCTATCACTTTCTGTTCACAAAGTATGCGCAATCCACATCGGTATAGAATATA
ATCGGGGATGCCTTTATCTTGAAAAAATGCACCCGCAGCTTCGCTAGTAATCAGTAAACGCGGGAAGTGG
AGTCAGGCTTTTTTTATGGAAGAGAAAATAGACACCAAAGTAGCCTTCTTCTAACCTTAACGGACCTACA
GTGCAAAAAGTTATCAAGAGACTGCATTATAGAGCGCACAAAGGAGAAAAAAAGTAATCTAAGATGCTTT
GTTAGAAAAATAGCGCTCTCGGGATGCATTTTTGTAGAACAAAAAAGAAGTATAGATTCTTTGTTGGTAA
AATAGCGCTCTCGCGTTGCATTTCTGTTCTGTAAAAATGCAGCTCAGATTCTTTGTTTGAAAAATTAGCG
CTCTCGCGTTGCATTTTTGTTTTACAAAAATGAAGCACAGATTCTTCGTTGGTAAAATAGCGCTTTCGCG
TTGCATTTCTGTTCTGTAAAAATGCAGCTCAGATTCTTTGTTTGAAAAATTAGCGCTCTCGCGTTGCATT
TTTGTTCTACAAAATGAAGCACAGATGCTTCGTTGCTTGCATGCCTGCAGGT
