>Addgene plasmid #198345 | pGADT7-AP-2 σ2 | depositor partial sequence | sequence record 384383 | Insert sequence
CTATTCGATGATGAAGATACCCCACCAAACCCAAAAAAAGAGATCTTTAATACGACTCACTATAGGGCGA
GCGCCGCCATGGAGTACCCATACGACGTACCAGATTACGCTCATATGGCCATGGAGGCCAGTGAATTCAT
GATCCGCTTTATCCTCATCCAGAACCGGGCAGGCAAGACACGCCTGGCCAAGTGGTATATGCAGTTCGAT
GATGACGAGAAGCAGAAGTTGATCGAGGAAGTGCACGCCGTGGTCACCGTCGGGGATGCCAAGCACACCA
ACTTTGTGGAGTTCCGGAACTTCAAGATCATCTACCGGCGCTACGCTGGCCTCTACTTCTGCATCTGCGT
TGACGTCAACGACAACAATCTGGCCTATCTTGAGGCCATCCACAACTTCGTAGAAGTGTTAAATGAATAC
TTCCACAATGTCTGTGAACTGGACCTGGTGTTCAACTTCTACAAGGTTTACACGGTGGTAGATGAGATGT
TCCTGGCAGGAGAGATCCGAGAGACGAGCCAGACGAAGGTGCTGAAGCAGCTGCTGATGCTACAGTCCCT
GGAGTGACTCGAGCTGCAGATGAATCGTAGATACTGAAAAACCCCGCAAGTTCACTTC
